>Addgene plasmid #37185 | pCP5b | depositor full sequence | sequence record 51873 | From Depositor
ATCAACGTTGGTCATTCACACAGGAAACAGCTATGACCATGTGACTTGACTGATTTCAGTTCAGTAGGTC
TAAATCGTACGAATCATCGCAGTTTATCATTATCAATACTCGCCATTTCAAAGAATACGTAAATAATTAA
TAGTAGTGATTTTCCTAACTTTATTTAGTCAAAAAATTAGCCTTTTAATTCTGCTGTAACCCGTACATGC
CCAAAATAGGGGGCGGGTTACACAGAATATATAACATCGTAGGTGTCTGGGTGAACAGTTTATTCCTGGC
ATCCACTAAATATAATGGAGCCCGCTTTTTAAGCTGGCATCCAGAAAAAAAAAGAATCCCAGCACCAAAA
TATTGTTTTCTTCACCAACCATCAGTTCATAGGTCCATTCTCTTAGCGCAACTACAGAGAACAGGGGCAC
AAACAGGCAAAAAACGGGCACAACCTCAATGGAGTGATGCAACCTGCCTGGAGTAAATGATGACACAAGG
CAATTGACCCACGCATGTATCTATCTCATTTTCTTACACCTTCTATTACCTTCTGCTCTCTCTGATTTGG
AAAAAGCTGAAAAAAAAGGTTGAAACCAGTTCCCTGAAATTATTCCCCTACTTGACTAATAAGTATATAA
AGACGGTAGGTATTGATTGTAATTCTGTAAATCTATTTCTTAAACTTCTTAAATTCTACTTTTATAGTTA
GTCTTTTTTTTAGTTTTAAAACACCAGAACTTAGTTTCGACGGATTCTAGAAAGGATCCTCAACAAAAAA
TTGTTAATATACCTCTATACTTTAACGTCAAGGAGAAAAAACTATAATGACTAAATCTCATTCAGAAGAA
GTGATTGTACCTGAGTTCAATTCTAGCGCAAAGGAATTACCAAGACCATTGGCCGAAAAGTGCGGTATTC
CAAGTCTTGCCAAGCCCAGATCCGGAGCTTGGCTGTTGCCCGTCTCACTGGTGAAAAGAAAAACCACCCT
GGCGCCCAATACGCAAACCGCCTCTCCCCGCGCGTTGGCCGATTCATTAATGCAGCTGGCACGACAGGTT
TCCCGACTTAATCGCCTTGCAGCACATCCCCCTTTCGCCAGCTGGCGTAATAGCGAAGAGGCCCGCACCG
ATCGCCCTTCCCAACAGTTGCGCAGCCTGAATGGCGAATGGCGCTTTGCCTGGTTTCCGGCACCAGAAGC
GGTGCCGGAAAGCTGGCTGGAGTGCGATCTTCCTGAGGCCGATACTGTCGTCGTCCCCTCAAACTGGCAG
ATGCACGGTTACGATGCGCCCATCTACACCAACGTGACCTATCCCATTACGGTCAATCCGCCGTTTGTTC
CCACGGAGAATCCGACGGGTTGTTACTCGCTCACATTTAATGTTGATGAAAGCTGGCTACAGGAAGGCCA
GACGCGAATTATTTTTGATGGCGTTAACTCGGCGTTTCATCTGTGGTGCAACGGGCGCTGGGTCGGTTAC
GGCCAGGACAGTCGTTTGCCGTCTGAATTTGACCTGAGCGCATTTTTACGCGCCGGAGAAAACCGCCTCG
CGGTGATGGTGCTGCGTTGGAGTGACGGCAGTTATCTGGAAGATCAGGATATGTGGCGGATGAGCGGCAT
TTTCCGTGACGTCTCGTTGCTGCATAAACCGACTACACAAATCAGCGATTTCCATGTTGCCACTCGCTTT
AATGATGATTTCAGCCGCGCTGTACTGGAGGCTGAAGTTCAGATGTGCGGCGAGTTGCGTGACTACCTAC
GGGTAACAGTTTCTTTATGGCAGGGTGAAACGCAGGTCGCCAGCGGCACCGCGCCTTTCGGCGGTGAAAT
TATCGATGAGCGTGGTGGTTATGCCGATCGCGTCACACTACGTCTGAACGTCGAAAACCCGAAACTGTGG
AGCGCCGAAATCCCGAATCTCTATCGTGCGGTGGTTGAACTGCACACCGAGCTCAACCCCCATACCACCT
TTTCAATTCATCATTTTTTTTTTATTCTTTTTTTTGATTTCGGTTTCCTTGAAATTTTTTTGATTCGGTA
ATCTCCGAACAGAAGGAAGAACGAAGGAAGGAGCACAGACTTAGATTGGTATATATACGCATATGTAGTG
TTGAAGAAACATGAAATTGCCCAGTATTCTTAACCCAACTGCACAGAACAAAAACCTGCAGGAAACGAAG
ATAAATCATGTCGAAAGCTACATATAAGGAACGTGCTGCTACTCATCCTAGTCCTGTTGCTGCCAAGCTA
TTTAATATCATGCACGAAAAGCAAACAAACTTGTGTGCTTCATTGGATGTTCGTACCACCAAGGAATTAC
TGGAGTTAGTTGAAGCATTAGGTCCCAAAATTTGTTTACTAAAAACTCATGTGGACATCTTGACTGATTT
TTCTATGGAGGGCACAGTTAAGCCGCTAAAGGCATTATCCGCCAAGTACAATTTTTTACTCTTTGAAGAC
AGAAAATTTGCTGACATTGGTAATACAGTCAAATTGCAATACTCTGCGGGTGTTTACAGAATAGCAGAAT
GGGCAGACATTACGAATGCACACGGTGTGGTGGGTCCAGGTATTGTTAGCGGTTTGAAGCAGGCGGCAGA
AGAAGTAACAAAGGAACCAAGGGGCCTTTTGATGTTAGCAGAATTGTCATGCAAGGGCTCCCTATCTACT
GGAGAATATACTAAGGGTACTGTTGACATTGCGAAGAGCGACAAAGATTTTGTTATCGGCTTTATTGCTC
AAAGAGACATGGGTGGAAGAGATGAAGGTTACGATTGGTTGATTATGACACCCGGTGTGGGTTTAGATGA
CAAGGGAGACGCATTGGGTCAACAGTATAGAACCGTGGATGATGTGGTCTCTACAGGATCTGACATTATT
ATTGTTGGAAGAGGACTATTTGCAAAGGGAAGGGATGCTAAGGTAGAGGGTGAACGTTACAGAAAAGCAG
GCTGGGAAGCATATTTGAGAAGATGCGGCCAGCAAAACTAAAAAACTGTATTATAAGTAAATGCATGTAT
ACTAAACTCACAAATTAGAGCTTCAATTTAATTATATCAGTTATTACCCTATGCGGTGTGAAATACCGCA
CAGATGCGTAAGGAGAAAATACCGCATCAGGAAATTGTAAGCGTTAATGGGTTTCATGGTATCAGAGATC
TTTGTAAAACGACGGCCAGTCTTAAGCTCGGGCCCCAAATAATGATTTTATTTTGACTGATAGTGACCTG
TTCGTTGCAACACATTGATGAGCAATGCTTTTTTATAATGCCAACTTTGTACAAAAAAGCTGAACGAGAA
ACGTAAAATGATATAAATATCAATATATTAAATTAGATTTTGCATAAAAAACAGACTACATAATACTGTA
AAACACAACATATCCAGTCACTATGAATCAACTACTTAGATGGTATTAGTGACCTGTAGTCGACCGACAG
CCTTCCAAATGTTCTTCGGGTGATGCTGCCAACTTAGTCGACCGACAGCCTTCCAAATGTTCTTCTCAAA
CGGAATCGTCGTATCCAGCCTACTCGCTATTGTCCTCAATGCCGTATTAAATCATAAAAAGAAATAAGAA
AAAGAGGTGCGAGCCTCTTTTTTGTGTGACAAAATAAAAACATCTACCTATTCATATACGCTAGTGTCAT
AGTCCTGAAAATCATCTGCATCAAGAACAATTTCACAACTCTTATACTTTTCTCTTACAAGTCGTTCGGC
TTCATCTGGATTTTCAGCCTCTATACTTACTAAACGTGATAAAGTTTCTGTAATTTCTACTGTATCGACC
TGCAGACTGGCTGTGTATAAGGGAGCCTGACATTTATATTCCCCAGAACATCAGGTTAATGGCGTTTTTG
ATGTCATTTTCGCGGTGGCTGAGATCAGCCACTTCTTCCCCGATAACGGAGACCGGCACACTGGCCATAT
CGGTGGTCATCATGCGCCAGCTTTCATCCCCGATATGCACCACCGGGTAAAGTTCACGGGAGACTTTATC
TGACAGCAGACGTGCACTGGCCAGGGGGATCACCATCCGTCGCCCGGGCGTGTCAATAATATCACTCTGT
ACATCCACAAACAGACGATAACGGCTCTCTCTTTTATAGGTGTAAACCTTAAACTGCATTTCACCAGCCC
CTGTTCTCGTCAGCAAAAGAGCCGTTCATTTCAATAAACCGGGCGACCTCAGCCATCCCTTCCTGATTTT
CCGCTTTCCAGCGTTCGGCACGCAGACGACGGGCTTCATTCTGCATGGTTGTGCTTACCAGACCGGAGAT
ATTGACATCATATATGCCTTGAGCAACTGATAGCTGTCGCTGTCAACTGTCACTGTAATACGCTGCTTCA
TAGCATACCTCTTTTTGACATACTTCGGGTATACATATCAGTATATATTCTTATACCGCAAAAATCAGCG
CGCAAATACGCATACTGTTATCTGGCTTTTAGTAAGCCGGATCCACGCGGCGTTTACGCCCCGCCCTGCC
ACTCATCGCAGTACTGTTGTAATTCATTAAGCATTCTGCCGACATGGAAGCCATCACAGACGGCATGATG
AACCTGAATCGCCAGCGGCATCAGCACCTTGTCGCCTTGCGTATAATATTTGCCCATGGTGAAAACGGGG
GCGAAGAAGTTGTCCATATTGGCCACGTTTAAATCAAAACTGGTGAAACTCACCCAGGGATTGGCTGAGA
CGAAAAACATATTCTCAATAAACCCTTTAGGGAAATAGGCCAGGTTTTCACCGTAACACGCCACATCTTG
CGAATATATGTGTAGAAACTGCCGGAAATCGTCGTGGTATTCACTCCAGAGCGATGAAAACGTTTCAGTT
TGCTCATGGAAAACGGTGTAACAAGGGTGAACACTATCCCATATCACCAGCTCACCGTCTTTCATTGCCA
TACGGAATTCCGGATGAGCATTCATCAGGCGGGCAAGAATGTGAATAAAGGCCGGATAAAACTTGTGCTT
ATTTTTCTTTACGGTCTTTAAAAAGGCCGTAATATCCAGCTGAACGGTCTGGTTATAGGTACATTGAGCA
ACTGACTGAAATGCCTCAAAATGTTCTTTACGATGCCATTGGGATATATCAACGGTGGTATATCCAGTGA
TTTTTTTCTCCATTTTAGCTTCCTTAGCTCCTGAAAATCTCGATAACTCAAAAAATACGCCCGGTAGTGA
TCTTATTTCATTATGGTGAAAGTTGGAACCTCTTACGTGCCGATCAACGTCTCATTTTCGCCAAAAGTTG
GCCCAGGGCTTCCCGGTATCAACAGGGACACCAGGATTTATTTATTCTGCGAAGTGATCTTCCGTCACAG
GTATTTATTCGGCGCAAAGTGCGTCGGGTGATGCTGCCAACTTAGTCGACTACAGGTCACTAATACCATC
TAAGTAGTTGATTCATAGTGACTGGATATGTTGTGTTTTACAGTATTATGTAGTCTGTTTTTTATGCAAA
ATCTAATTTAATATATTGATATTTATATCATTTTACGTTTCTCGTTCAGCTTTCTTGTACAAAGTTGGCA
TTATAAGAAAGCATTGCTTATCAATTTGTTGCAACGAACAGGTCACTATCAGTCAAAATAAAATCATTAT
TTGCCATCCAGCTGATATCCCCTATAGTGAGTCGTAGGACTAGTGCTGGAGGGTGTACCACCAATCTCGA
GTATTCAGCATGCTGGTAAGCTAGCTTTTCGATGAGCGTGGTGGTTATGCCGATCGCGTCACACTACGTC
TGAACGTCGAAAACCCGAAACTGTGGAGCGCCGAAATCCCGAATCTCTATCGTGCGGTGGTTGAACTGCA
CACCGCCGACGGCACGCTGATTGAAGCAGAAGCCTGCGATGTCGGTTTCCGCGAGGTGCGGATTGAAAAT
GGTCTGCTGCTGCTGAACGGCAAGCCGTTGCTGATTCGAGGCGTTAACCGTCACGAGCATCATCCTCTGC
ATGGTCAGGTCATGGATGAGCAGACGATGGTGCAGGATATCCTGCTGATGAAGCAGAACAACTTTAACGC
CGTGCGCTGTTCGCATTATCCGAACCATCCGCTGTGGTACACGCTGTGCGACCGCTACGGCCTGTATGTG
GTGGATGAAGCCAATATTGAAACCCACGGCATGGTGCCAATGAATCGTCTGACCGATGATCCGCGCTGGC
TACCGGCGATGAGCGAACGCGTAACGCGAATGGTGCAGCGCGATCGTAATCACCCGAGTGTGATCATCTG
GTCGCTGGGGAATGAATCAGGCCACGGCGCTAATCACGACGCGCTGTATCGCTGGATCAAATCTGTCGAT
CCTTCCCGCCCGGTGCAGTATGAAGGCGGCGGAGCCGACACCACGGCCACCGATATTATTTGCCCGATGT
ACGCGCGCGTGGATGAAGACCAGCCCTTCCCGGCTGTGCCGAAATGGTCCATCAAAAAATGGCTTTCGCT
ACCTGGAGAGACGCGCCCGCTGATCCTTTGCGAATACGCCCACGCGATGGGTAACAGTCTTGGCGGTTTC
GCTAAATACTGGCAGGCGTTTCGTCAGTATCCCCGTTTACAGGGCGGCTTCGTCTGGGACTGGGTGGATC
AGTCGCTGATTAAATATGATGAAAACGGCAACCCGTGGTCGGCTTACGGCGGTGATTTTGGCGATACGCC
GAACGATCGCCAGTTCTGTATGAACGGTCTGGTCTTTGCCGACCGCACGCCGCATCCAGCGCTGACGGAA
GCAAAACACCAGCAGCAGTTTTTCCAGTTCCGTTTATCCGGGCAAACCATCGAAGTGACCAGCGAATACC
TGTTCCGTCATAGCGATAACGAGCTCCTGCACTGGATGGTGGCGCTGGATGGTAAGCCGCTGGCAAGCGG
TGAAGTGCCTCTGGATGTCGCTCCACAAGGTAAACAGTTGATTGAACTGCCTGAACTACCGCAGCCGGAG
AGCGCCGGGCAACTCTGGCTCACAGTACGCGTAGTGCAACCGAACGCGACCGCATGGTCAGAAGCCGGGC
ACATCAGCGCCTGGCAGCAGTGGCGTCTGGCGGAAAACCTCAGTGTGACGCTCCCCGCCGCGTCCCACGC
CATCCCGCATCTGACCACCAGCGAAATGGATTTTTGCATCGAGCTGGGTAATAAGCGTTGGCAATTTAAC
CGCCAGTCAGGCTTTCTTTCACAGATGTGGATTGGCGATAAAAAACAACTGCTGACGCCGCTGCGCGATC
AGTTCACCCGTGCACCGCTGGATAACGACATTGGCGTAAGTGAAGCGACCCGCATTGACCCTAACGCCTG
GGTCGAACGCTGGAAGGCGGCGGGCCATTACCAGGCCGAAGCAGCGTTGTTGCAGTGCACGGCAGATACA
CTTGCTGATGCGGTGCTGATTACGACCGCTCACGCGTGGCAGCATCAGGGGAAAACCTTATTTATCAGCC
GGAAAACCTACCGGATTGATGGTAGTGGTCAAATGGCGATTACCGTTGATGTTGAAGTGGCGAGCGATAC
ACCGCATCCGGCGCGGATTGGCCTGAACTGCCAGCTGGCGCAGGTAGCAGAGCGGGTAAACTGGCTCGGA
TTAGGGCCGCAAGAAAACTATCCCGACCGCCTTACTGCCGCCTGTTTTGACCGCTGGGATCTGCCATTGT
CAGACATGTATACCCCATACGTCTTCCCGAGCGAAAACGGTCTGCGCTGCGGGACGCGCGAATTGAATTA
TGGCCCACACCAGTGGCGCGGCGACTTCCAGTTCAACATCAGCCGCTACAGTCAACAGCAACTGATGGAA
ACCAGCCATCGCCATCTGCTGCACGCGGAAGAAGGCACATGGCTGAATATCGACGGTTTCCATATGGGGA
TTGGTGGCGACGACTCCTGGAGCCCGTCAGTATCGGCGGAATTTCAACTGAGCGCCGGTCGCTACCATTA
CCAGTTGGTCTGGTGTCAAAAATAATGATAGTCATGAGCATGTAATTAGTTATGTCACGCTTACATTCAC
GCCCTCCCCCCACATCCGCTCTAACCGAAAAGGAAGGAGTTAGACAACCTGAAGTCTAGGTCCCTATTTA
TTTTTTTATAGTTATGTTAGTATTAAGAACGTTATTTATATTTCAAATTTTTCTTTTTTTTCTGTACAGA
CGCGTGTACGCATGTAACATTATACTGAAAACCTTGCTTGAGAAGGTTTTGGGACGCTCGAAGGCTTTAA
TTTGCGGGCCCTGTCATACATTATCAACAGGACTTCATAAGCAAACTGGCCGTCGTTTTACATCGGCCGG
TAATACGGTTATCCACAGAATCAGGGGATAACGCAGGAAAGAACATGTGAGCAAAAGGCCAGCAAAAGGC
CAGGAACCGTAAAAAGGCCGCGTTGCTGGCGTTTTTCCATAGGCTCCGCCCCCCTGACGAGCATCACAAA
AATCGACGCTCAAGTCAGAGGTGGCGAAACCCGACAGGACTATAAAGATACCAGGCGTTTCCCCCTGGAA
GCTCCCTCGTGCGCTCTCCTGTTCCGACCCTGCCGCTTACCGGATACCTGTCCGCCTTTCTCCCTTCGGG
AAGCGTGGCGCTTTCTCATAGCTCACGCTGTAGGTATCTCAGTTCGGTGTAGGTCGTTCGCTCCAAGCTG
GGCTGTGTGCACGAACCCCCCGTTCAGCCCGACCGCTGCGCCTTATCCGGTAACTATCGTCTTGAGTCCA
ACCCGGTAAGACACGACTTATCGCCACTGGCAGCAGCCACTGGTAACAGGATTAGCAGAGCGAGGTATGT
AGGCGGTGCTACAGAGTTCTTGAAGTGGTGGCCTAACTACGGCTACACTAGAAGGACAGTATTTGGTATC
TGCGCTCTGCTGAAGCCAGTTACCTTCGGAAAAAGAGTTGGTAGCTCTTGATCCGGCAAACAAACCACCG
CTGGTAGCGGTGGTTTTTTTGTTTGCAAGCAGCAGATTACGCGCAGAAAAAAAGGATCTCAAGAAGATCC
TTTGATCTTTTCTACGGGGTCTGACGCTCAGTGGAACGAAAACTCACGTTAAGGGATTTTGGTCATGAGA
TTATCAAAAAGGATCTTCACCTAGATCCTTTTAAATTAAAAATGAAGTTTTAAATCAATCTAAAGTATAT
ATGAGTAAACTTGGTCTGACAGTTACCAATGCTTAATCAGTGAGGCACCTATCTCAGCGATCTGTCTATT
TCGTTCATCCATAGTTGCCTGACTCCCCGTCGTGTAGATAACTACGATACGGGAGGGCTTACCATCTGGC
CCCAGTGCTGCAATGATACCGCGAGACCCACGCTCACCGGCTCCAGATTTATCAGCAATAAACCAGCCAG
CCGGAAGGGCCGAGCGCAGAAGTGGTCCTGCAACTTTATCCGCCTCCATCCAGTCTATTAATTGTTGCCG
GGAAGCTAGAGTAAGTAGTTCGCCAGTTAATAGTTTGCGCAACGTTGTTGCCATTGCTACAGGCATCGTG
GTGTCACGCTCGTCGTTTGGTATGGCTTCATTCAGCTCCGGTTCCCAACGATCAAGGCGAGTTACATGAT
CCCCCATGTTGTGCAAAAAAGCGGTTAGCTCCTTCGGTCCTCCGATCGTTGTCAGAAGTAAGTTGGCCGC
AGTGTTATCACTCATGGTTATGGCAGCACTGCATAATTCTCTTACTGTCATGCCATCCGTAAGATGCTTT
TCTGTGACTGGTGAGTACTCAACCAAGTCATTCTGAGAATAGTGTATGCGGCGACCGAGTTGCTCTTGCC
CGGCGTCAATACGGGATAATACCGCGCCACATAGCAGAACTTTAAAAGTGCTCATCATTGGAAAACGTTC
TTCGGGGCGAAAACTCTCAAGGATCTTACCGCTGTTGAGATCCAGTTCGATGTAACCCACTCGTGCACCC
AACTGATCTTCAGCATCTTTTACTTTCACCAGCGTTTCTGGGTGAGCAAAAACAGGAAGGCAAAATGCCG
CAAAAAAGGGAATAAGGGCGACACGGAAATGTTGAATACTCATACTCTTCCTTTTTCAATATTATTGAAG
CATTTATCAGGGTTATTGTCTCATGAGCGGATACATATTTGAATGTATTTAGAAAAATAAACAAATAGGG
GTTCCGCGCACCGGTAAACCAGCAATAGACATAAGCGGCTATTTAACGACCCTGCCCTGAACCGACGACC
GCGTTCTTCGGGGCGAAAACTCTCCGCGCACATTTCCCCGAAAAGTGCCACCTGAACGAAGCATCTGTGC
TTCATTTTGTAGAACAAAAATGCAACGCGAGAGCGCTAATTTTTCAAACAAAGAATCTGAGCTGCATTTT
TACAGAACAGAAATGCAACGCGAAAGCGCTATTTTACCAACGAAGAATCTGTGCTTCATTTTTGTAAAAC
AAAAATGCAACGCGAGAGCGCTAATTTTTCAAACAAAGAATCTGAGCTGCATTTTTACAGAACAGAAATG
CAACGCGAGAGCGCTATTTTACCAACAAAGAATCTATACTTCTTTTTTGTTCTACAAAAATGCATCCCGA
GAGCGCTATTTTTCTAACAAAGCATCTTAGATTACTTTTTTTCTCCTTTGTGCGCTCTATAATGCAGTCT
CTTGATAACTTTTTGCACTGTAGGTCCGTTAAGGTTAGAAGAAGGCTACTTTGGTGTCTATTTTCTCTTC
CATAAAAAAAGCCTGACTCCACTTCCCGCGTTTACTGATTACTAGCGAAGCTGCGGGTGCATTTTTTCAA
GATAAAGGCATCCCCGATTATATTCTATACCGATGTGGATTGCGCATACTTTGTGAACAGAAAGTGATAG
CGTTGATGATTCTTCATTGGTCAGAAAATTATGAACGGTTTCTTCTATTTTGTCTCTATATACTACGTAT
AGGAAATGTTTACATTTTCGTATTGTTTTCGATTCACTCTATGAATAGTTCTTACTACAATTTTTTTGTC
TAAAGAGTAATACTAGAGATAAACATAAAAAATGTAGAGGTCGAGTTTAGATGCAAGTTCAAGGAGCGAA
AGGTGGATGGGTAGGTTATATAGGGATATAGCACAGAGATATATAGCAAAGAGATACTTTTGAGCAATGT
TTGTGGAAGCGGTATTCGCAATATTTTAGTAGCTCGTTACAGTCCGGTGCGTTTTTGGTTTTTTGAAAGT
GCGTCTTCAGAGCGCTTTTGGTTTTCAAAAGCGCTCTGAAGTTCCTATACTTTCTAGAGAATAGGAACTT
CGGAATAGGAACTTCAAAGCGTTTCCGAAAACGAGCGCTTCCGAAAATGCAACGCGAGCTGCGCACATAC
AGCTCACTGTTCACGTCGCACCTATATCTGCGTGTTGCCTGTATATATATATACATGAGAAGAACGGCAT
AGTGCGTGTTTATGCTTAAATGCGTACTTATATGCGTCTATTTATGTAGGATGAAAGGTAGTCTAGTACC
TCCTGTGATATTATCCCATTCCATGCGGGGTATCGTATGCTTCCTTCAGCACTACCCTTTAGCTGTTCTA
TATGCTGCCACTCCTCAATTGGATTAGTCTCATCCTTCAATGCTATCATTTCCTTTGATATTGGATCATA
CTAAGAAACCATTATTAATTAACCTATAAAAATAGGCGTATCACGAGGCCCTTTCGTCTCGCGCGTTTCG
GTGATGACGGTGAAAACCTCTGACACATGCAGCTCCCGGAGACGGTCACAGCTTGTCTGTAAGCGGATGC
CGGGAGCAGACAAGCCCGTCAGGGCGCGTCAGCGGGTGTTGGCGGGTGTCGGGGCTGGCTTAACTATGCG
GCATCAGAGCAGATTGTACTGAGAGTGCACCATAGATCAACGACATTACTATATATATAATATAGGAAGC
ATTTAATAGAACAGCATCGTAATATATGTGTACTTTGCAGTTATGACGCCAGATGGCAGTAGTGGAAGAT
ATTCTTTATTGAAAAATAGCTTGTCACCTTACGTACAATCTTGATCCGGAGCTTTTCTTTTTTTGCCGAT
TAAGAATTAATTCGGTCGAAAAAAGAAAAGGAGAGGGCCAAGAGGGAGGGCATTGGTGACTATTGAGCAC
GTGAGTATACGTGATTAAGCACACAAAGGCAGCTTGGAGTATGTCTGTTATTAATTTCACAGGTAGTTCT
GGTCCATTGGTGAAAGTTTGCGGCTTGCAGAGCACAGAGGCCGCAGAATGTGCTCTAGATTCCGATGCTG
ACTTGCTGGGTATTATATGTGTGCCCAATAGAAAGAGAACAATTGACCCGGTTATTGCAAGGAAAATTTC
AAGTCTTGTAAAAGCATATAAAAATAGTTCAGGCACTCCGAAATACTTGGTTGGCGTGTTTCGTAATCAA
CCTAAGGAGGATGTTTTGGCTCTGGTCAATGATTACGGCATTGATATCGTCCAACTGCATGGAGATGAGT
CGTGGCAAGAATACCAAGAGTTCCTCGGTTTGCCAGTTATTAAAAGACTCGTATTTCCAAAAGACTGCAA
CATACTACTCAGTGCAGCTTCACAGAAACCTCATTCGTTTATTCCCTTGTTTGATTCAGAAGCAGGTGGG
ACAGGTGAACTTTTGGATTGGAACTCGATTTCTGACTGGGTTGGAAGGCAAGAGAGCCCCGAAAGCTTAC
ATTTTATGTTAGCTGGTGGACTGACGCCAGAAAATGTTGGTGATGCGCTTAGATTAAATGGCGTTATTGG
TGTTGATGTAAGCGGAGGTGTGGAGACAAATGGTGTAAAAGACTCTAACAAAATAGCAAATTTCGTCAAA
AATGCTAAGAAATAGGTTATTACTGAGTAGTATTTATTTAAGTATTGTTTGTGCACTTGCCGATCTATGC
GGTGTGAAATACCGCACAGATGCGTAAGGAGAAAATACCGCATCAGGAAATTGTAAGCGTTAAT
Features (pLannotate 1.2.2; 28 found; start..end, strand, type, name):
     97..740     +  promoter       GAP promoter: S. cerevisiae TDH3; promoter for glyceraldehyde-3-phosphate dehydrogenase
    760..805     +  promoter       GAL1 promoter (fragment): S. cerevisiae GAL1; inducible promoter, regulated by Gal4
    817..924     +  CDS            GAL1 (fragment): GAL1_YEAST - Experimental evidence at protein level: Swiss-Prot protein existence level 1. From Saccharomyces cerevisiae (strain ATCC 204508 / S288c) (Baker's yeast).
    942..1058    +  CDS            lacI (fragment): lac repressor; lacI; The lac repressor binds to the lac operator to inhibit transcription in E. coli. This inhibition can be relieved by adding lactose or isopropyl-β-D-thiogalactopyranoside (IPTG).
   1056..1939    +  CDS            lacZ (fragment): β-galactosidase; lacZ
   1962..2177    +  promoter       URA3 promoter: S. cerevisiae URA3
   2178..2981    +  CDS            URA3: orotidine-5'-phosphate decarboxylase, required for uracil biosynthesis; S. cerevisiae URA3; yeast auxotrophic marker, counterselectable with 5-fluoroorotic acid (5-FOA)
   3060..3111    +  misc_feature   bom (fragment): basis of mobility region from pBR322
   3152..3170    -  CDS            lacZα (fragment): LacZα fragment of β-galactosidase; lacZ fragment
   3187..3418    +  protein_bind   attP1: mutant version of attP; recombination site for the Gateway® BP reaction (pDONR™221 version) BP Clonase™
   3621..3773    -  CDS            dpnD (fragment): DPND_STRPN - Protein predicted: Swiss-Prot protein existence level 4. From Streptococcus pneumoniae serotype 4 (strain ATCC BAA-334 / TIGR4).
   3817..4119    -  CDS            ccdB: CCDB_ECOLI - Also known as G, letB, letD. Experimental evidence at protein level: Swiss-Prot protein existence level 1. Toxic component of a type II toxin-antitoxin (TA) system, functioning in plasmid maintainence. Responsible for the post- segregational killing (PSK) of plasmid-free cells, also referred to as a plasmid addiction system. Half-life of over 2 hours. Cell killing by CcdB is accompanied by filamentation, defects in chromosome and plasmid segregation, defects in cell division, formation of anucleate cells, decreased DNA synthesis and plasmid loss. Interferes with the activity of DN
   4124..4282    -  CDS            ccdA (fragment): CCDA_ECO57 - Also known as H, letA. Experimental evidence at protein level: Swiss-Prot protein existence level 1. Antitoxin component of a type II toxin-antitoxin (TA) system which inhibits the post-segregational killing (PSK) of plasmid-free cells, also referred to as a plasmid addiction system. Binds to and blocks the activity of CcdB; will also remove bound CcdB protein from the CcdB-GyrA complex by forming a CcdA-CcdB complex, a process termed rejuvenation. Functions as a transcriptional corepressor for the ccdAB operon, repression also requires CcdB (By similarity). From Escherichia coli
   4464..5123    -  CDS            CmR: chloramphenicol acetyltransferase; cat; confers resistance to chloramphenicol
   5124..5226    -  promoter       cat promoter: promoter of the E. coli cat gene encoding chloramphenicol acetyltransferase
   5371..5602    -  protein_bind   attP2: mutant version of attP; recombination site for the Gateway® BP reaction (pDONR™221 version) BP Clonase™
   5699..7935    +  CDS            lacZ (fragment): β-galactosidase; lacZ
   7994..8183    +  terminator     CYC1 terminator: S. cerevisiae CYC1; transcription terminator for CYC1
   8235..8252    +  CDS            lacZα (fragment): LacZα fragment of β-galactosidase; lacZ fragment
   8364..8952    -  rep_origin     ori: high-copy-number ColE1/pMB1/pBR322/pUC origin of replication
   9123..9983    -  CDS            AmpR: β-lactamase; bla; confers resistance to ampicillin, carbenicillin, and related antibiotics
   9984..10088   -  promoter       AmpR promoter: bla
  10205..11547   -  rep_origin     2μ ori: yeast 2μ plasmid origin of replication
  11608..11643   +  CDS            rop (fragment): Rop protein, which maintains plasmids at low copy number; rop
  11745..11794   +  misc_feature   bom (fragment): basis of mobility region from pBR322
  11933..12080   +  promoter       TRP1 promoter: S. cerevisiae TRP1
  12081..12755   +  CDS            TRP1: phosphoribosylanthranilate isomerase, required for tryptophan biosynthesis; S. cerevisiae TRP1; yeast auxotrophic marker
  12806..12857   +  misc_feature   bom (fragment): basis of mobility region from pBR322
