[The description below was written by a language model from this plasmid's Addgene catalogue record and pLannotate feature annotations shown in this document.]
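Description:
pCP5b is an empty yeast reporter backbone used to assay TALEN (TAL effector nuclease) activity in Saccharomyces cerevisiae. It is a derivative of pCP5 rebuilt for higher DNA yield from bacteria. In E. coli it replicates from a high-copy ColE1/pBR322-type origin and carries an ampicillin resistance cassette taken from pBluescript SK. A chloramphenicol resistance gene sits in the internal cassette, so the plasmid is selected on both antibiotics. Because that cassette also encodes the ccdB toxin, the plasmid must be propagated in a ccdB-tolerant strain. In yeast, TRP1 is the listed selectable marker. The catalogue states that the yeast 2μ origin of pCP5 was replaced, yet the feature table of the deposited sequence still annotates a 2μ origin. The sequence record (about 12.9 kb) is also shorter than the stated backbone size (about 13.9 kb). The record does not resolve either discrepancy.

The payload is a split lacZ recombination reporter. A GAP (TDH3) promoter, followed by short GAL1 and lacI fragments, drives an N-terminal portion of lacZ. This is interrupted by a URA3 marker with its own promoter and by an attP1–ccdB/CmR–attP2 cassette. A second, longer lacZ fragment and the CYC1 terminator follow. Target sequences for a nuclease are cloned by restriction digestion into the BglII and SpeI sites. The design implies that cleavage at the target by a functional TALEN promotes recombination between the two lacZ fragments, restoring β-galactosidase activity as a readout, although the record does not spell out this mechanism. Selecting for both URA3 and TRP1 before the assay guards against spontaneous recombination between the lacZ fragments, which would presumably delete the intervening URA3.
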