Addgene plasmid #37185: pCP5b
Purpose: (Empty Backbone)
Depositing lab: Adam Bogdanove. Depositing organization: Iowa State University Research Foundation. Publication: Efficient design and assembly of custom TALEN and other TAL effector-based constructs for DNA targeting. Cermak T, Doyle EL, Christian M, Wang L, Zhang Y, Schmidt C, Baller JA, Somia NV, Bogdanove AJ, Voytas DF. Nucleic Acids Res. 2011 Jul;39(12):e82. doi: 10.1093/nar/gkr218 PubMed 21493687.
Backbone
  Vector backbone: pCP5
  Backbone manufacturer: Voytas lab (Addgene Plasmid #35397)
  Backbone size (bp): 13853
  Modifications to backbone: Plasmid pCP5 yeast 2micron origin of replication and Kanamycin resistance gene replaced with pBR322 origin of replication and Ampicilin resistance cassette from pBluescript SK (to increase replication yield)
  Vector type: Yeast Expression
  Selectable markers: TRP1
Growth in bacteria
  Bacterial resistance: Chloramphenicol and Ampicillin, 25 & 100 μg/mL
  Growth temperature: 37°C
  Growth strain: ccdB Survival
  Copy number: High Copy
Gene/Insert
  Cloning method: Restriction Enzyme
Terms and licenses: Academic/Nonprofit Terms; Industry Terms: Not Available to Industry
Depositor comments: pCP5b is a high copy derivative of pCP5 for higher DNA yield from bacteria. Plasmid used to assay TALEN function in yeast. Clone target sequences into BglII and SpeI sites as described on article. Grow yeast transformants in SD-Ura-Trp prior to assay to prevent spontaneous recombination between the lacZ fragments
How to cite: pCP5b was a gift from Adam Bogdanove (Addgene plasmid # 37185 ; http://n2t.net/addgene:37185 ; RRID:Addgene_37185)
