>Addgene plasmid #37185 | pCP5b | addgene partial sequence | sequence record 56769 | URA3-F 5'-GAGAAGATGCGGCCAGCAAAA-3'
TATAAGTAAATGCATGTATACTAAACTCACAAATTAGAGCTTCAATTTAATTATATCAGTTATTACCCTA
TGCGGTGTGAAATACCGCACAGATGCGTAAGGAGAAAATACCGCATCAGGAAATTGTAAGCGTTAATGGG
TTTCATGGTATCAGAGATCTGTTGTAAAACGACGGCCAGTCTTAAGCTCGGGCCCCAAATAATGATTTTA
TTTTGACTGATAGTGACCTGTTCGTTGCAACAAATTGATGAGCAATGCTTTTTTATAATGCCAACTTTGT
ACAAAAAAGCTGAACGAGAAACGTAAAATGATATAAATATCAATATATTAAATTAGATTTTGCATAAAAA
ACAGACTACATAATACTGTAAAACACAACATATCCAGTCACTATGAATCAACTACTTAGATGGTATTAGT
GACCTGTAGTCGACCGACAGCCTTCCAAATGTTCTTCGGGTGATGCTGCCAACTTAGTCGACCGACAGCC
TTCCAAATGTTCTTCTCAAACGGAATCGTCGTATCCAGCCTACTCGCTATTGTCCTCAATGCCGTATTAA
ATCATAAAAAGAAATAAGAAAAAGAGGTGCGAGCCTCTTTTTTGTGTGACAAAATAAAAACATCTACCTA
TTCATATACGCTAGTGTCATAGTCCTGAAAATCATCTGCATCAAGAACAATTTCACAACTCTTATACTTT
TCTCTTACAAGTCGTTCGGCTTCATCTGGATTTTCAGCCTCTATACTTACTAAACGTGATAAAGTTTCTG
TAATTTCTACTGTATCGACCTGCAGACTGGCTGTGTATAAGGGAGCCTGACATTTATATTCCCCAGAACA
TCAGGTTAATGGCGTTTTTGATGTCATTTTCGCGGTGGCTGAGATCAGCCACTTCTTCCCCGATAACGGA
GACCGGCACACTGGCCATATCGGTGGTCATCATGCGCCAGCTTTCATCCCCGATATGCA
