>Addgene plasmid #37185 | pCP5b | addgene partial sequence | sequence record 56770 | CAT-R 5'-GCAACTGACTGAAATGCCTC-3'
ATGCCATTGGGATATATCAACGGTGGTATATCCAGTGATTTTTTTCTCCATTTTAGCTTCCTTAGCTCCT
GAAAATCTCGATAACTCAAAAAATACGCCCGGTAGTGATCTTATTTCATTATGGTGAAAGTTGGAACCTC
TTACGTGCCGATCAACGTCTCATTTTCGCCAAAAGTTGGCCCAGGGCTTCCCGGTATCAACAGGGACACC
AGGATTTATTTATTCTGCGAAGTGATCTTCCGTCACAGGTATTTATTCGGCGCAAAGTGCGTCGGGTGAT
GCTGCCAACTTAGTCGACTACAGGTCACTAATACCATCTAAGTAGTTGATTCATAGTGACTGGATATGTT
GTGTTTTACAGTATTATGTAGTCTGTTTTTTATGCAAAATCTAATTTAATATATTGATATTTATATCATT
TTACGTTTCTCGTTCAGCTTTCTTGTACAAAGTTGGCATTATAAGAAAGCATTGCTTATCAATTTGTTGC
AACGAACAGGTCACTATCAGTCAAAATAAAATCATTATTTGCCATCCAGCTGATATCCCCTATAGTGAGT
CGTAACTAGTGCTGGAGGGTGTACCACCAATCTCGAGTATTCAGCATGCTGGTAAGCTAGCTTTTCGATG
AGCGTGGTGGTTATGCCGATCGCGTCACACTACGTCTGAACGTCGAAAACCCGAAACTGTGGAGCGCCGA
AATCCCGAATCTCTATCGTGCGGTGGTTGAACTGCACACCGCCGACGGCACGCTGATTGAAGCAGAAGCC
TGCGATGTCGGTTTCCGCGAGGTGCGGATTGAAAATGGTCTGCTGCTGCTGAACGGCAAGCCGTTGCTGA
TTCGAGGCGTTAACCGTCACGAGCATCATCCTCTGCATGGTCAGGTCATGGATGAGCAGACGATGGTGCA
GGATATCC
