>Addgene plasmid #37185 | pCP5b | addgene partial sequence | sequence record 58146 | CAT-F 5'-GTTTGTGATGGCTTCCATGTC-3'
GAATTACAACAGTACTGCGATGAGTGGCAGGGGGGGCGTAAACGCCGCGTGGATCCGGCTTACTAAAAGC
CAGATAACAGTATGCGTATTTGCGCGCTGATTTTTGCGGTATAAGAATATATACTGATATGTATACCCGA
AGTATGTCAAAAAGAGGTATGCTATGAAGCAGCGTATTACAGTGACAGTTGACAGCGACAGCTATCAGTT
GCTCAAGGCATATATGATGTCAATATCTCCGGTCTGGTAAGCACAACCATGCAGAATGAAGCCCGTCGTC
TGCGTGCCGAACGCTGGAAAGCGGAAAATCAGGAAGGGATGGCTGAGGTCGCCCGGTTTATTGAAATGAA
CGGCTCTTTTGCTGACGAGAACAGGGGCTGGTGAAATGCAGTTTAAGGTTTACACCTATAAAAGAGAGAG
CCGTTATCGTCTGTTTGTGGATGTACAGAGTGATATTATTGACACGCCCGGGCGACGGATGGTGATCCCC
CTGGCCAGTGCACGTCTGCTGTCAGATAAAGTCTCCCGTGAACTTTACCCGGTGGTGCATATCGGGGATG
AAAGCTGGCGCATGATGACCACCGATATGGCCAGTGTGCCGGTCTCCGTTATCGGGGAAGAAGTGGCTGA
TCTCAGCCACCGCGAAAATGACATCAAAAACGCCATTAACCTGATGTTCTGGGGAATATAAATGTCAGGC
TCCCTTATACACAGCCAGTCTGCAGGTCGATACAGTAGAAATTACAGAAACTTTATCACGTTTAGTAAGT
ATAGAGGCTGAAAATCCAGATGAAGCCGAACGACTTGTAAGAGAAAAGTATAAGAGTTGTGAAATTGTTC
TTGATGCAGATGATTTTCAGGACTATGACACTAGCGTA
