>Addgene plasmid #37185 | pCP5b | addgene partial sequence | sequence record 58154 | LacZ-internal-F 5'-cgtctcgttgctgcataaac-3'
ACTCGCTTTAATGATGATTTCAGCCGCGCTGTACTGGAGGCTGAAGTTCAGATGTGCGGCGAGTTGCGTG
ACTACCTACGGGTAACAGTTTCTTTATGGCAGGGTGAAACGCAGGTCGCCAGCGGCACCGCGCCTTTCGG
CGGTGAAATTATCGATGAGCGTGGTGGTTATGCCGATCGCGTCACACTACGTCTGAACGTCGAAAACCCG
AAACTGTGGAGCGCCGAAATCCCGAATCTCTATCGTGCGGTGGTTGAACTGCACACCGAGCTCAACCCCC
ATACCACCTTTTCAATTCATCATTTTTTTTTTATTCTTTTTTTTGATTTCGGTTTCCTTGAAATTTTTTT
GATTCGGTAATCTCCGAACAGAAGGAAGAACGAAGGAAGGAGCACAGACTTAGATTGGTATATATACGCA
TATGTAGTGTTGAAGAAACATGAAATTGCCCAGTATTCTTAACCCAACTGCACAGAACAAAAACCTGCAG
GAAACGAAGATAAATCATGTCGAAAGCTACATATAAGGAACGTGCTGCTACTCATCCTAGTCCTGTTGCT
GCCAAGCTATTTAATATCATGCACGAAAAGCAAACAAACTTGTGTGCTTCATTGGATGTTCGTACCACCA
AGGAATTACTGGAGTTAGTTGAAGCATTAGGTCCCAAAATTTGTTTACTAAAAACTCATGTGGACATCTT
GACTGATTTTTCTATGGAGGGCACAGTTAAGCCGCTAAAGGCATTATCCGCCAAGTACAATTTTTTACTC
TTTGAAGACAGAAAATTTGCTGACATTGGTAATACAGTCAAATTGCAATACTCTGCGGGTGTTTACAGAA
TAGCAGAATGGGCAGACATTACGAATG
