>Addgene plasmid #37185 | pCP5b | addgene partial sequence | sequence record 134315 | CAT-F2 5'-ccgttttcaccatgggcaa-3'
AGGTGCTGATGCCGCTGGCGATTCAGGTTCATCATGCCGTTTGTGATGGCTTCCATGTCGGCAGAATGCT
TAATGAATTACAACAGTACTGCGATGAGTGGCAGGGGGGGCGTAAACGCCGCGTGGATCCGGCTTACTAA
AAGCCAGATAACAGTATGCGTATTTGCGCGCTGATTTTTGCGGTATAAGAATATATACTGATATGTATAC
CCGAAGTATGTCAAAAAGAGGTATGCTATGAAGCAGCGTATTACAGTGACAGTTGACAGCGACAGCTATC
AGTTGCTCAAGGCATATATGATGTCAATATCTCCGGTCTGGTAAGCACAACCATGCAGAATGAAGCCCGT
CGTCTGCGTGCCGAACGCTGGAAAGCGGAAAATCAGGAAGGGATGGCTGAGGTCGCCCGGTTTATTGAAA
TGAACGGCTCTTTTGCTGACGAGAACAGGGGCTGGTGAAATGCAGTTTAAGGTTTACACCTATAAAAGAG
AGAGCCGTTATCGTCTGTTTGTGGATGTACAGAGTGATATTATTGACACGCCCGGGCGACGGATGGTGAT
CCCCCTGGCCAGTGCACGTCTGCTGTCAGATAAAGTCTCCCGTGAACTTTACCCGGTGGTGCATATCGGG
GATGAAAGCTGGCGCATGATGACCACCGATATGGCCAGTGTGCCGGTCTCCGTTATCGGGGAAGAAGTGG
CTGATCTCAGCCACCGCGAAAATGACATCAAAAACGCCATTAACCTGATGTTCTGGGGAATATAAATGTC
AGGCTCCCTTATACACAGCCAGTCTGCAGGTCGATACAGTAGAAATTACAGAAACTTTATCACGTTTAGT
AAGTATAGAGGCTGAAAATCCAGATGAAGCCGAACGACTTGTAAGAGAAAAGTATAAGAGTTGTGAAATT
GTTCTTGATGCAGATGATTTTCAGGACTATGACACTAGCGTATATGAATAGGTAGATGTTTTT
